>Addgene plasmid #146668 | pLNHA-C1-HsPatL1-del399-516_J | depositor full sequence | sequence record 289114 | Full Sequence
TAGTTATTAATAGTAATCAATTACGGGGTCATTAGTTCATAGCCCATATATGGAGTTCCGCGTTACATAA
CTTACGGTAAATGGCCCGCCTGGCTGACCGCCCAACGACCCCCGCCCATTGACGTCAATAATGACGTATG
TTCCCATAGTAACGCCAATAGGGACTTTCCATTGACGTCAATGGGTGGAGTATTTACGGTAAACTGCCCA
CTTGGCAGTACATCAAGTGTATCATATGCCAAGTACGCCCCCTATTGACGTCAATGACGGTAAATGGCCC
GCCTGGCATTATGCCCAGTACATGACCTTATGGGACTTTCCTACTTGGCAGTACATCTACGTATTAGTCA
TCGCTATTACCATGGTGATGCGGTTTTGGCAGTACATCAATGGGCGTGGATAGCGGTTTGACTCACGGGG
ATTTCCAAGTCTCCACCCCATTGACGTCAATGGGAGTTTGTTTTGGCACCAAAATCAACGGGACTTTCCA
AAATGTCGTAACAACTCCGCCCCATTGACGCAAATGGGCGGTAGGCGTGTACGGTGGGAGGTCTATATAA
GCAGAGCTCTCTGGCTAACTAGAGAACCCACTGCTTACTGGCTTATCGAAATTAATACGACTCACTATAG
GGAGACCCAAGCTCTAGCGCTACCGGTCGCCACCATGGACGCACAAACACGACGACGTGAGCGTCGCGCT
GAGAAACAAGCTCAATGGAAAGCTGCAAACGGTGGATCTCCTCCACATATGGCTTACCCATACGATGTTC
CAGATTACGCTCCTCCATCTCGAGCTATGTTCCGCTACGAGTCTTTGGAGGATTGTCCTCTGGATGAAGA
TGAAGATGCATTTCAGGGACTGGGAGAAGAAGATGAAGAGATTGATCAATTCAATGATGATACATTTGGG
TCAGGTGCAGTTGATGATGATTGGCAGGAAGCACATGAGCGCCTGGCTGAATTGGAAGAAAAGCTACCAG
TGGCAGTTAATGAACAAACAGGCAATGGAGAGAGAGATGAAATGGACTTGTTGGGTGACCATGAGGAGAA
TCTGGCAGAAAGGCTCAGTAAGATGGTGATTGAAAATGAACTAGAAGATCCAGCTATTATGAGGGCAGTG
CAGACCAGGCCAGTTTTACAACCCCAACCAGGAAGTCTGAATTCCAGTATCTGGGATGGATCTGAAGTTC
TGAGGCGAATCCGAGGACCACTGCTTGCTCAGGAAATGCCTACAGTGTCTGTATTAGAATATGCTTTGCC
TCAGAGGCCCCCCCAGGGTCCAGAAGATGATCGGGACCTTTCTGAACGAGCATTACCAAGGCGGTCAACT
TCACCTATCATTGGCAGTCCTCCTGTTAGAGCTGTCCCCATAGGCACCCCACCTAAACAGATGGCTGTAC
CCAGCTTCACCCAACAGATTCTGTGTCCGAAGCCTGTCCATGTTCGGCCCCCAATGCCACCTCGTTATCC
TGCTCCCTATGGTGAGAGGATGTCTCCAAACCAGCTCTGCAGTGTCCCGAACTCTTCCCTCCTGGGTCAC
CCTTTTCCTCCTAGTGTTCCTCCTGTTCTCAGCCCCCTCCAGAGAGCACAGCTTCTTGGAGGAGCACAGC
TACAGCCTGGACGGATGTCTCCCAGCCAGTTTGCACGGGTCCCTGGATTTGTTGGTAGTCCACTTGCTGC
CATGAATCCCAAGTTGCTACAAGGGCGAGTTGGGCAGATGCTTCCCCCAGCACCAGGCTTCCGTGCCTTC
TTTAGTGCTCCACCCTCCGCTACACCACCTCCACAGCAGCACCCTCCTGGCCCAGGACCCCACCTGCAAA
ACCTAAGATCTCAGGCCCCAATGTTTAGACCGGACACAACTCACCTCCATCCACAGCACCGTCGACTCTT
GCATCAGAGACAGCAACAGAATAGAAGTCAGCATCGGAATCTCAATGGTGCGGGAGATAGAGGAAGTCAC
CGGAGCAGTCATCAAGATCATCTCCGAAAAGACAAGAGGAGAAAAACCCTTGTTATAATTGAGAAAACCT
ACAGCTTACTCCTTGATGTGGAGGACTATGAAAGACGTTATCTCCTAAGTCTGGAAGAAGAGCGACCTGC
CCTAATGGATGACAGAAAGCACAAAATTTGTAGCATGTATGACAACTTAAGGGGGAAATTGCCTGGACAA
GAGAGGCCTAGTGATGACCACTTTGTACAGATCATGTGTATCCGAAAAGGGAAGAGAATGGTTGCCCGTA
TTCTTCCTTTCCTCTCCACAGAGCAAGCAGCTGACATTCTCATGACAACAGCCAGGAACCTCCCTTTCCT
TATCAAGAAGGATGCACAAGATGAGGTGCTGCCATGCTTACTGAGTCCCTTCTCTCTCCTTCTCTATCAT
CTTCCATCAGTGAGTATCACCAGCCTTTTGCGACAGCTAATGAACCTACCTCAAAGTGCAGCTACACCAG
CACTCTCCAATCCTCACCTCACTGCTGTGCTCCAGAACAAGTTTGGCCTGTCACTGCTCCTCATCCTCCT
GAGCCGTGGTGAAGACCTACAGAGTTCAGACCCTGCTACAGAATCAACACAAAATAATCAGTGGACGGAG
GTGATGTTCATGGCAACACGAGAACTTCTGCGGATTCCCCAAGCAGCCCTGGCCAAGCCAATCTCTATAC
CTACAAACCTAGTGTCCCTCTTTTCTCGCTATGTTGACCGGCAGAAACTGAACTTGCTGGAGACAAAACT
GCAGCTAGTTCAGGGGATACGATAATCTAGCTCAAGCTTCGAATTCTGCAGTCGACGGTACCGCGGGCCC
GGGATCCACCGGATCTAGATAACTGATCATAATCAGCCATACCACATTTGTAGAGGTTTTACTTGCTTTA
AAAAACCTCCCACACCTCCCCCTGAACCTGAAACATAAAATGAATGCAATTGTTGTTGTTAACTTGTTTA
TTGCAGCTTATAATGGTTACAAATAAAGCAATAGCATCACAAATTTCACAAATAAAGCATTTTTTTCACT
GCATTCTAGTTGTGGTTTGTCCAAACTCATCAATGTATCTTAACGCGTAAATTGTAAGCGTTAATATTTT
GTTAAAATTCGCGTTAAATTTTTGTTAAATCAGCTCATTTTTTAACCAATAGGCCGAAATCGGCAAAATC
CCTTATAAATCAAAAGAATAGACCGAGATAGGGT
[37 nt withheld, positions 3185-3221]
AAAGAACGTGGACTCCAACGTCAAAGG
[49 nt withheld, positions 3249-3297]
T
[91 nt withheld, positions 3299-3389]
G
[124 nt withheld, positions 3391-3514]
CAGGTGGCACTTTTCGGGGAAATGTGCGCGGAACCCCTATTTGTTTATTTTTCTAAATACATTCAAATAT
GTATCCGCTCATGAGACAATAACCCTGATAAATGCTTCAATAATATTGAAAAAGGAAGAGTCCTGAGGCG
GAAAGAACCAGCTGTGGAATGTGTGTCAGTTAGGGTGTGGAAAGTCCCCAGGCTCCCCAGCAGGCAGAAG
TATGCAAAGCATGCATCTCAATTAGTCAGCAACCAGGTGTGGAAAGTCCCCAGGCTCCCCAGCAGGCAGA
AGTATGCAAAGCATGCATCTCAATTAGTCAGCAACCATAGTCCCGCCCCTAACTCCGCCCATCCCGCCCC
TAACTCCGCCCAGTTCCGCCCATTCTCCGCCCCATGGCTGACTAATTTTTTTTATTTATGCAGAGGCCGA
GGCCGCCTCGGCCTCTGAGCTATTCCAGAAGTAGTGAGGAGGCTTTTTTGGAGGCCTAGGCTTTTGCAAA
GATCGATCAAGAGACAGGATGAGGATCGTTTCGCATGATTGAACAAGATGGATTGCACGCAGGTTCTCCG
GCCGCTTGGGTGGAGAGGCTATTCGGCTATGACTGGGCACAACAGACAATCGGCTGCTCTGATGCCGCCG
TGTTCCGGCTGTCAGCGCAGGGGCGCCCGGTTCTTTTTGTCAAGACCGACCTGTCCGGTGCCCTGAATGA
ACTGCAAGACGAGGCAGCGCGGCTATCGTGGCTGGCCACGACGGGCGTTCCTTGCGCAGCTGTGCTCGAC
GTTGTCACTGAAGCGGGAAGGGACTGGCTGCTATTGGGCGAAGTGCCGGGGCAGGATCTCCTGTCATCTC
ACCTTGCTCCTGCCGAGAAAGTATCCATCATGGCTGATGCAATGCGGCGGCTGCATACGCTTGATCCGGC
TACCTGCCCATTCGACCACCAAGCGAAACATCGCATCGAGCGAGCACGTACTCGGATGGAAGCCGGTCTT
GTCGATCAGGATGATCTGGACGAAGAGCATCAGGGGCTCGCGCCAGCCGAACTGTTCGCCAGGCTCAAGG
CGAGCATGCCCGACGGCGAGGATCTCGTCGTGACCCATGGCGATGCCTGCTTGCCGAATATCATGGTGGA
AAATGGCCGCTTTTCTGGATTCATCGACTGTGGCCGGCTGGGTGTGGCGGACCGCTATCAGGACATAGCG
TTGGCTACCCGTGATATTGCTGAAGAGCTTGGCGGCGAATGGGCTGACCGCTTCCTCGTGCTTTACGGTA
TCGCCGCTCCCGATTCGCAGCGCATCGCCTTCTATCGCCTTCTTGACGAGTTCTTCTGAGCGGGACTCTG
GGGTTCGAAATGACCGACCAAGCGACGCCCAACCTGCCATCACGAGATTTCGATTCCACCGCCGCCTTCT
ATGAAAGGTTGGGCTTCGGAATCGTTTTCCGGGACGCCGGCTGGATGATCCTCCAGCGCGGGGATCTCAT
GCTGGAGTTCTTCGCCCACCCTAGGGGGAGGCTAACTGAAACACGGAAGGAGACAATACCGGAAGGAACC
CGCGCTATGACGGCAATAAAAAGACAGAATAAAACGCACGGTGTTGGGTCGTTTGTTCATAAACGCGGGG
TTCGGTCCCAGGGCTGGCACTCTGTCGATACCCCACCGAGACCCCATTGGGGCCAATACGCCCGCGTTTC
TTCCTTTTCCCCACCCCACCCCCCAAGTTCGGGTGAAGGCCCAGGGCTCGCAGCCAACGTCGGGGCGGCA
GGCCCTGCCATAGCCTCAGGTTACTCATATATACTTTAGATTGATTTAAAACTTCATTTTTAATTTAAAA
GGATCTAGGTGAAGATCCTTTTTGATAATCTCATGACCAAAATCCCTTAACGTGAGTTTTCGTTCCACTG
AGCGTCAGACCCCGTAGAAAAGATCAAAGGATCTTCTTGAGATCCTTTTTTTCTGCGCGTAATCTGCTGC
TTGCAAACAAAAAAACCACCGCTACCAGCGGTGGTTTGTTTGCCGGATCAAGAGCTACCAACTCTTTTTC
CGAAGGTAACTGGCTTCAGCAGAGCGCAGATACCAAATACTGTCCTTCTAGTGTAGCCGTAGTTAGGCCA
CCACTTCAAGAACTCTGTAGCACCGCCTACATACCTCGCTCTGCTAATCCTGTTACCAGTGGCTGCTGCC
AGTGGCGATAAGTCGTGTCTTACCGGGTTGGACTCAAGACGATAGTTACCGGATAAGGCGCAGCGGTCGG
GCTGAACGGGGGGTTCGTGCACACAGCCCAGCTTGGAGCGAACGACCTACACCGAACTGAGATACCTACA
GCGTGAGCTATGAGAAAGCGCCACGCTTCCCGAAGGGAGAAAGGCGGACAGGTATCCGGTAAGCGGCAGG
GTCGGAACAGGAGAGCGCACGAGGGAGCTTCCAGGGGGAAACGCCTGGTATCTTTATAGTCCTGTCGGGT
TTCGCCACCTCTGACTTGAGCGTCGATTTTTGTGATGCTCGTCAGGGGGGCGGAGCCTATGGAAAAACGC
CAGCAACGCGGCCTTTTTACGGTTCCTGGCCTTTTGCTGGCCTTTTGCTCACATGTTCTTTCCTGCGTTA
TCCCCTGATTCTGTGGATAACCGTATTACCGCCATGCAT
Features (pLannotate 1.2.2; 18 found; start..end, strand, type, name):
     61..364     +  enhancer       CMV enhancer: human cytomegalovirus immediate early enhancer
    365..568     +  promoter       CMV promoter: human cytomegalovirus (CMV) immediate early promoter
    564..597     +  LTR            5' LTR (truncated) (fragment): truncated 5' long terminal repeat (LTR) from HIV-1
    613..631     +  promoter       T7 promoter: promoter for bacteriophage T7 RNA polymerase
    665..730     +  CDS            N (fragment): REGN_LAMBD - Experimental evidence at protein level: Swiss-Prot protein existence level 1. Plays a role as a transcriptional antitermination factor that allows the virus to initiate its lytic phase. Activates expression of the delayed viral early genes by modifying host RNA polymerase (RNAP) into a form that is resistant to termination signals. This antitermination function requires the host NusA protein which serves to stabilize the interaction between antitermination protein N and host RNA polymerase. From Escherichia phage lambda (Bacteriophage lambda).
    755..781     +  CDS            3xHA (fragment): three tandem HA epitope tags
    797..2752    +  CDS            PATL1 (fragment): PATL1_HUMAN - Experimental evidence at protein level: Swiss-Prot protein existence level 1. (Microbial infection) In case of infection, required for translation and replication of hepatitis C virus (HCV). From Homo sapiens (Human).
   2759..2807    +  misc_feature   MCS (fragment): multiple cloning site
   2824..2908    +  CDS            large T antigen (fragment): large T antigen from SV40 (simian virus 40)
   2931..3052    +  polyA_signal   SV40 poly(A) signal: SV40 polyadenylation signal
   3086..3514    -  rep_origin     f1 ori (sequence partly withheld): f1 bacteriophage origin of replication; arrow indicates direction of (+) strand synthesis
   3541..3645    +  promoter       AmpR promoter: bla
   3647..4004    +  promoter       SV40 promoter: SV40 enhancer and early promoter
   4039..4833    +  CDS            NeoR/KanR: aminoglycoside phosphotransferase from Tn5; aph(3')-II (or nptII); confers resistance to neomycin, kanamycin, and G418 (Geneticin®)
   4854..5006    +  CDS            ble (fragment): BLE_KLEPN - Experimental evidence at protein level: Swiss-Prot protein existence level 1. Binding protein with a strong affinity to the bleomycin family of antibiotics. Binds to CL990; an antimitotic-antibiotic compound. From Klebsiella pneumoniae.
   5065..5112    +  polyA_signal   HSV TK poly(A) signal: herpes simplex virus thymidine kinase polyadenylation signal (Cole and Stacy, 1985)
   5203..5219    -  polyA_signal   bGH poly(A) signal (fragment): bovine growth hormone polyadenylation signal
   5441..6029    +  rep_origin     ori: high-copy-number ColE1/pMB1/pBR322/pUC origin of replication
