[The description below was written by a language model from this plasmid's Addgene catalogue record and pLannotate feature annotations shown in this document.]
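Description:
pLNHA-C1-HsPatL1-del399-516_J is a 6.1 kb mammalian expression plasmid encoding a deletion mutant of human PATL1 (Pat1b) that, going by the construct name, lacks residues 399–516. The catalogue entry lists the backbone as unknown. The annotated layout (CMV-driven cassette, f1 ori, and an SV40/bacterial dual-promoter NeoR/KanR unit) resembles a C1-type mammalian expression vector in which the tag sits upstream of the cloning site. In bacteria the plasmid replicates from a high-copy ColE1/pUC-type origin and is selected with kanamycin. The Tn5 aminoglycoside phosphotransferase gene is driven by both a bacterial bla-type promoter and the SV40 early promoter and is terminated by the HSV TK poly(A) signal, so it could also confer G418 resistance in mammalian cells. The f1 origin allows single-stranded DNA production.

The expression cassette uses the human CMV immediate early enhancer and promoter, followed by a short T7 promoter. The open reading frame begins with a fragment of the bacteriophage lambda N protein and an HA epitope, consistent with the "LNHA" in the name, fused in frame to the N-terminus of the PATL1 coding sequence. Residual multiple cloning site sequence and the SV40 poly(A) signal follow. The lambda N peptide binds boxB RNA hairpins and is commonly used to tether a fusion protein to a boxB-containing reporter mRNA, while the HA tag permits detection or immunoprecipitation. The record itself states only mammalian expression as the purpose. The associated publication concerns the role of Pat protein domains in mRNA decapping in metazoa. Several short annotated fragments (HIV-1 LTR, large T antigen, ble, bGH poly(A)) are probably incidental similarity matches or backbone remnants rather than functional elements.
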