Addgene plasmid #146668: pLNHA-C1-HsPatL1-del399-516_J
Purpose: Mammalian Expression of HsPatL1-del399-516
Depositing lab: Elisa Izaurralde. Depositing organization: Max Planck Institute for Developmental Biology. Publication: The C-terminal alpha-alpha superhelix of Pat is required for mRNA decapping in metazoa. Braun JE, Tritschler F, Haas G, Igreja C, Truffault V, Weichenrieder O, Izaurralde E. EMBO J. 2010 Jul 21. 29(14):2368-80. 10.1038/emboj.2010.124 PubMed 20543818.
Backbone
  Vector backbone: Unknown
  Vector type: Mammalian Expression
Growth in bacteria
  Bacterial resistance: Kanamycin, 50 μg/mL
  Growth temperature: 37°C
  Growth strain: DH5alpha
  Copy number: High Copy
Gene/Insert
  Gene/Insert name: HsPatL1-del399-516
  Species: H. sapiens (human)
  Entrez Gene: PATL1 (a.k.a. Pat1b, hPat1b)
  Cloning method: Unknown
Terms and licenses: Academic/Nonprofit Terms; Industry Terms: Not Available to Industry
Depositor comments: ORF extracted from NCBI: NM_152716.2 Plasmids from this collection were made available to the research community and donated after the lab closed. Please note that the sequence provided by the depositing laboratory may be theoretical/predicted or based on Sanger sequencing results. There may be discrepancies between sequencing results obtained by Addgene and the depositor sequence. If an Addgene verified sequence is not available, please contact before placing your order to request that our lab fully sequence the plasmid.
How to cite: pLNHA-C1-HsPatL1-del399-516_J was a gift from Elisa Izaurralde (Addgene plasmid # 146668 ; http://n2t.net/addgene:146668 ; RRID:Addgene_146668)
